>Addgene plasmid #80670 | pENTR-SYNZIP16 | depositor full sequence | sequence record 157343 | pENTR-SYNZIP16 sequence 2721 bps
CTTTCCTGCGTTATCCCCTGATTCTGTGGATAACCGTATTACCGCCTTTGAGTGAGCTGATACCGCTCGC
CGCAGCCGAACGACCGAGCGCAGCGAGTCAGTGAGCGAGGAAGCGGAAGAGCGCCCAATACGCAAACCGC
CTCTCCCCGCGCGTTGGCCGATTCATTAATGCAGCTGGCACGACAGGTTTCCCGACTGGAAAGCGGGCAG
TGAGCGCAACGCAATTAATACGCGTACCGCTAGCCAGGAAGAGTTTGTAGAAACGCAAAAAGGCCATCCG
TCAGGATGGCCTTCTGCTTAGTTTGATGCCTGGCAGTTTATGGCGGGCGTCCTGCCCGCCACCCTCCGGG
CCGTTGCTTCACAACGTTCAAATCCGCTCCCGGCGGATTTGTCCTACTCAGGAGAGCGTTCACCGACAAA
CAACAGATAAAACGAAAGGCCCAGTCTTCCGACTGAGCCTTTCGTTTTATTTGATGCCTGGCAGTTCCCT
ACTCTCGCGTTAACGCTAGCATGGATGTTTTCCCAGTCACGACGTTGTAAAACGACGGCCAGTCTTAAGC
TCGGGCCCCAAATAATGATTTTATTTTGACTGATAGTGACCTGTTCGTTGCAACAAATTGATGAGCAATG
CTTTTTTATAATGCCAACTTTGTACAAAAAAGCAGGCTCCGCGGCCGCCCCCTTCACCATGGGATCCAAC
ATCCTGGCGTCTCTCGAAAACAAAAAAGAAGAACTGAAAAAACTGAACGCGCACCTGCTGAAAGAAATCG
AAAATCTGGAGAAAGAGATCGCAAACCTGGAAAAGGAAATCGCGTACTTCAAATGATAAAAGGGTGGGCG
CGCCGACCCAGCTTTCTTGTACAAAGTTGGCATTATAAGAAAGCATTGCTTATCAATTTGTTGCAACGAA
CAGGTCACTATCAGTCAAAATAAAATCATTATTTGCCATCCAGCTGATATCCCCTATAGTGAGTCGTATT
ACATGGTCATAGCTGTTTCCTGGCAGCTCTGGCCCGTGTCTCAAAATCTCTGATGTTACATTGCACAAGA
TAAAAATATATCATCATGAACAATAAAACTGTCTGCTTACATAAACAGTAATACAAGGGGTGTTATGAGC
CATATTCAACGGGAAACGTCGAGGCCGCGATTAAATTCCAACATGGATGCTGATTTATATGGGTATAAAT
GGGCTCGCGATAATGTCGGGCAATCAGGTGCGACAATCTATCGCTTGTATGGGAAGCCCGATGCGCCAGA
GTTGTTTCTGAAACATGGCAAAGGTAGCGTTGCCAATGATGTTACAGATGAGATGGTCAGACTAAACTGG
CTGACGGAATTTATGCCTCTTCCGACCATCAAGCATTTTATCCGTACTCCTGATGATGCATGGTTACTCA
CCACTGCGATCCCCGGAAAAACAGCATTCCAGGTATTAGAAGAATATCCTGATTCAGGTGAAAATATTGT
TGATGCGCTGGCAGTGTTCCTGCGCCGGTTGCATTCGATTCCTGTTTGTAATTGTCCTTTTAACAGCGAT
CGCGTATTTCGTCTCGCTCAGGCGCAATCACGAATGAATAACGGTTTGGTTGATGCGAGTGATTTTGATG
ACGAGCGTAATGGCTGGCCTGTTGAACAAGTCTGGAAAGAAATGCATAAACTTTTGCCATTCTCACCGGA
TTCAGTCGTCACTCATGGTGATTTCTCACTTGATAACCTTATTTTTGACGAGGGGAAATTAATAGGTTGT
ATTGATGTTGGACGAGTCGGAATCGCAGACCGATACCAGGATCTTGCCATCCTATGGAACTGCCTCGGTG
AGTTTTCTCCTTCATTACAGAAACGGCTTTTTCAAAAATATGGTATTGATAATCCTGATATGAATAAATT
GCAGTTTCATTTGATGCTCGATGAGTTTTTCTAATCAGAATTGGTTAATTGGTTGTAACACTGGCAGAGC
ATTACGCTGACTTGACGGGACGGCGCAAGCTCATGACCAAAATCCCTTAACGTGAGTTACGCGTCGTTCC
ACTGAGCGTCAGACCCCGTAGAAAAGATCAAAGGATCTTCTTGAGATCCTTTTTTTCTGCGCGTAATCTG
CTGCTTGCAAACAAAAAAACCACCGCTACCAGCGGTGGTTTGTTTGCCGGATCAAGAGCTACCAACTCTT
TTTCCGAAGGTAACTGGCTTCAGCAGAGCGCAGATACCAAATACTGTCCTTCTAGTGTAGCCGTAGTTAG
GCCACCACTTCAAGAACTCTGTAGCACCGCCTACATACCTCGCTCTGCTAATCCTGTTACCAGTGGCTGC
TGCCAGTGGCGATAAGTCGTGTCTTACCGGGTTGGACTCAAGACGATAGTTACCGGATAAGGCGCAGCGG
TCGGGCTGAACGGGGGGTTCGTGCACACAGCCCAGCTTGGAGCGAACGACCTACACCGAACTGAGATACC
TACAGCGTGAGCATTGAGAAAGCGCCACGCTTCCCGAAGGGAGAAAGGCGGACAGGTATCCGGTAAGCGG
CAGGGTCGGAACAGGAGAGCGCACGAGGGAGCTTCCAGGGGGAAACGCCTGGTATCTTTATAGTCCTGTC
GGGTTTCGCCACCTCTGACTTGAGCGTCGATTTTTGTGATGCTCGTCAGGGGGGCGGAGCCTATGGAAAA
ACGCCAGCAACGCGGCCTTTTTACGGTTCCTGGCCTTTTGCTGGCCTTTTGCTCACATGTT
Features (pLannotate 1.2.2; 9 found; start..end, strand, type, name):
    121..213     +  CDS            lacI (fragment): lac repressor; lacI; The lac repressor binds to the lac operator to inhibit transcription in E. coli. This inhibition can be relieved by adding lactose or isopropyl-β-D-thiogalactopyranoside (IPTG).
    268..295     -  terminator     rrnB T2 terminator: transcription terminator T2 from the E. coli rrnB gene
    427..470     +  terminator     rrnB T1 terminator: Escherichia coli rrnB; transcription terminator T1 from the E. coli rrnB gene
    517..553     -  CDS            lacZα (fragment): LacZα fragment of β-galactosidase; lacZ fragment
    569..668     +  protein_bind   attL1: mutant version of attL; recombination site for the Gateway® LR reaction LR Clonase™
    846..945     -  protein_bind   attL2: mutant version of attL; recombination site for the Gateway® LR reaction LR Clonase™
    963..981     -  promoter       T7 promoter: promoter for bacteriophage T7 RNA polymerase
   1115..1924    +  CDS            KanR: aminoglycoside phosphotransferase; aph(3')-Ia; confers resistance to kanamycin in bacteria or G418 (Geneticin®) in eukaryotes
   2071..2659    +  rep_origin     ori: high-copy-number ColE1/pMB1/pBR322/pUC origin of replication
