[The description below was written by a language model from this plasmid's Addgene catalogue record and pLannotate feature annotations shown in this document.]
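Description:
pENTR-SYNZIP16 is a Gateway entry clone built on the Invitrogen pENTR/D-TOPO backbone, carrying a short synthetic open reading frame for SYNZIP16, one of a set of designed coiled-coil peptides characterised as heterospecific protein interaction domains. The 129 bp insert was introduced by TOPO cloning into the roughly 2.6 kb backbone, giving a plasmid of about 2.7 kb. It is propagated in E. coli from a high-copy ColE1/pUC-type origin and selected with kanamycin through an aminoglycoside phosphotransferase (KanR) gene.

In the annotated sequence, the insert itself is not called as a feature, but the gap between the attL1 and attL2 sites is where it would sit. These attL sites are the substrates for the Gateway LR reaction, which moves the flanked coding sequence into any attR-containing destination vector while preserving orientation and reading frame. Upstream of attL1 lie the rrnB T1 and T2 transcription terminators, which shield the insert from read-through transcription originating in the backbone. A T7 promoter lies just beyond attL2, on the opposite strand and pointing back toward the insert, so any T7 transcript would be antisense to it. The short lacI and lacZα fragments detected are backbone remnants rather than functional genes. As an entry vector, the plasmid carries no promoter intended to express the peptide, and the record lists no tags or fusion partners.

The construct serves as a modular source of the SYNZIP16 sequence, to be recombined into expression vectors of choice, for example to fuse the peptide to proteins of interest and drive specific pairing with a partner coiled coil in synthetic biology or protein-assembly applications. The record does not state which SYNZIP partners it binds.
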