Addgene plasmid #80670: pENTR-SYNZIP16
Purpose: Encodes the synthetic coiled coil peptide SYNZIP16
Depositing lab: Amy Keating. Depositing organization: Massachusetts Institute of Technology. Publication: SYNZIP protein interaction toolbox: in vitro and in vivo specifications of heterospecific coiled-coil interaction domains. Thompson KE, Bashor CJ, Lim WA, Keating AE. ACS Synth Biol. 2012 Apr 20;1(4):118-29. 10.1021/sb200015u PubMed 22558529.
Backbone
  Vector backbone: pENTR_D-TOPO
  Backbone manufacturer: Invitrogen
  Backbone size w/o insert (bp): 2592
  Vector type: Entry vector
Growth in bacteria
  Bacterial resistance: Kanamycin, 50 μg/mL
  Growth temperature: 37°C
  Growth strain: DH5alpha
  Copy number: Unknown
Gene/Insert
  Gene/Insert name: SYNZIP16
  Species: Synthetic
  Insert size (bp): 129
  Cloning method: TOPO Cloning
  Sequencing primers: 5′ M13 (-21) Forward, TGTAAAACGACGGCCAGT; 3′ M13 Reverse, CAGGAAACAGCTATGAC
Terms and licenses: Academic/Nonprofit Terms; Industry Terms: Not Available to Industry
How to cite: pENTR-SYNZIP16 was a gift from Amy Keating (Addgene plasmid # 80670 ; http://n2t.net/addgene:80670 ; RRID:Addgene_80670)
