>Addgene plasmid #80670 | pENTR-SYNZIP16 | depositor partial sequence | sequence record 157344 | SYNZIP16
AACATCCTGGCGTCTCTCGAAAACAAAAAAGAAGAACTGAAAAAACTGAACGCGCACCTGCTGAAAGAAA
TCGAAAATCTGGAGAAAGAGATCGCAAACCTGGAAAAGGAAATCGCGTACTTCAAATGATAA
