>Addgene plasmid #80670 | pENTR-SYNZIP16 | addgene partial sequence | sequence record 164549 | M13-F20 5'-TGTAAAACGACGGCCAGT-3'
TTTGACTGATAGTGACCTGTTCGTTGCAACAAATTGATGAGCAATGCTTTTTTATAATGCCAACTTTGTA
CAAAAAAGCAGGCTCCGCGGCCGCCCCCTTCACCATGGGATCCAACATCCTGGCGTCTCTCGAAAACAAA
AAAGAAGAACTGAAAAAACTGAACGCGCACCTGCTGAAAGAAATCGAAAATCTGGAGAAAGAGATCGCAA
ACCTGGAAAAGGAAATCGCGTACTTCAAATGATAAAAGGGTGGGCGCGCCGACCCAGCTTTCTTGTACAA
AGTTGGCATTATAAGAAAGCATTGCTTATCAATTTGTTGCAACGAACAGGTCACTATCAGTCAAAATAAA
ATCATTATTTG
