>Addgene plasmid #80670 | pENTR-SYNZIP16 | addgene partial sequence | sequence record 164550 | M13-Rev 5'-CAGGAAACAGCTATGACC-3'
AAATAATGATTTTATTTTGACTGATAGTGACCTGTTCGTTGCAACAAATTGATAAGCAATGCTTTCTTAT
AATGCCAACTTTGTACAAGAAAGCTGGGTCGGCGCGCCCACCCTTTTATCATTTGAAGTACGCGATTTCC
TTTTCCAGGTTTGCGATCTCTTTCTCCAGATTTTCGATTTCTTTCAGCAGGTGCGCGTTCAGTTTTTTCA
GTTCTTCTTTTTTGTTTTCGAGAGACGCCAGGATGTTGGATCCCATGGTGAAGGGGGCGGCCGCGGAGCC
TGCTTTTT
